Addgene plasmid #16270: pGEM mouse islet1 [TJ#28]
Depositing lab: Thomas Jessell. Depositing organization: Columbia University.
Backbone
  Vector backbone: pGEM3
  Backbone manufacturer: Promega
  Backbone size w/o insert (bp): 2700
  Vector type: Bacterial Expression
Growth in bacteria
  Bacterial resistance: Ampicillin, 100 μg/mL
  Growth temperature: 37°C
  Growth strain: DH5alpha
  Copy number: High Copy
Gene/Insert
  Gene/Insert name: islet1 (alt names: isl1; islet-1)
  Species: M. musculus (mouse)
  Insert size (bp): 7400
  Entrez Gene: Isl1
  Cloning method: Restriction Enzyme; 5′ cloning site XbaI (not destroyed); 3′ cloning site XbaI (not destroyed)
  Sequencing primers: 5′ T7; 3′ SP6
Terms and licenses: Academic/Nonprofit Terms; Industry Terms: Not Available to Industry
Depositor comments: Genomic DNA.
How to cite: pGEM mouse islet1 [TJ#28] was a gift from Thomas Jessell (Addgene plasmid # 16270 ; http://n2t.net/addgene:16270 ; RRID:Addgene_16270)
