[The description below was written by a language model from this plasmid's Addgene catalogue record.]
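Description:
pGEM mouse islet1 [TJ#28] is a bacterial cloning plasmid built on the Promega pGEM3 backbone (about 2.7 kb) that carries a roughly 7.4 kb fragment of mouse genomic DNA from the Isl1 locus (also called islet-1). Isl1 encodes a LIM-homeodomain transcription factor. The fragment was inserted by restriction cloning into the XbaI site, and XbaI sites are preserved at both ends, so the insert can be released intact with a single enzyme. Because the same site flanks both ends, the orientation of the insert relative to the backbone cannot be inferred from the record. The plasmid is maintained at high copy number in E. coli and selected with ampicillin.

Although the repository lists the vector type as bacterial expression, the depositor notes that the insert is genomic DNA rather than a cDNA, so the construct is best understood as a subcloned genomic fragment and not a protein expression plasmid. The pGEM3 backbone places the multiple cloning site between opposing T7 and SP6 phage RNA polymerase promoters. These are listed as the 5′ and 3′ sequencing primer sites, and in principle they also allow in vitro transcription across the insert from either side. The record does not say which part of the Isl1 locus is covered (exons, introns or flanking regulatory sequence), and it gives neither a feature table nor a stated purpose. Genomic subclones of this kind generally serve as a source of locus sequence for mapping, probe preparation, regulatory element analysis or assembly of targeting constructs, but no specific use is documented here.
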