>Addgene plasmid #16270 | pGEM mouse islet1 [TJ#28] | addgene partial sequence | sequence record 22665 | T7 5'-TAATACGACTCACTATAGGG-3'
CCGGTCATCCAGGTCTCCTATGATCCCTTCCTTGCTTAGCTTCAGGGCTACTCGCAGTTTTGTCGTTGGG
TTGCTGCTGCTGGAGCTGCTTCATCATGATGCTGCGTTTCTTGTCCTTGCACCGCTTGTTTTGAAACCAC
ACTCGGATGACTCTGGGACTGAGGCCCGTCATCTCCACTAGTTGCTCCTTCATGAGCGCATCTGGCCGAG
GGTTGGCGGCATAGCAGGTCCGCAAGGTGTGCAGCTGCTTCTCATTGAGCACAGTCCGCACTCAGGTGGT
CTTCTCCGGCTGCTTGTGGACGTGCGGCCGCAGAGCTGGCTGCCTAGCCGAGATGGGTTCGGCTACGGGG
CAAAGGGACTCGGTGAGCATGCAAGGCCACTCCCGCCACCATCAGCCCACTCCATTCCCTATCTAGCCCT
GGCTCAGCACACCTCGCAGAAACAGCAGAGGGTAGGGATGAAGAGGAAGAAGATCTCTCGCTCCTTAGTC
AATAGAAGACAATGCAGAGAGTAATGGGGGAGATAAGAGATGCAACCCCTGTTCCTACTCCCCATTCACT
ACACAATTAGCCGAAAGAAGTCTGTCTCCACCCGCACCAGAGACATTTTTTTTCAACAGTAAAATCTCTC
CCTCCCCCCTTCCCTCATAACCAGAAGAAGGTCACAGATTACACCCCCACCTCCAGGCTTGCCTTTCCCT
TCTGGATTAAAGTCATAGAGGGTACCTGAAAATAAAACGCAGAACACCCCAGTGAC
