>Addgene plasmid #16270 | pGEM mouse islet1 [TJ#28] | addgene partial sequence | sequence record 22666 | SP6 5'-ATTTAGGTGACACTATAG-3'
TCGACTCTAGAGCTCGCGGCCGCGAGCTCTAATACGACTCACTATAGGGCGTCGACTCGATCACAGGGAT
GCCCCGCTAGCCCGGTCTTCCAAGGTCTCCTAGCATCCCTTCCTTGCTTAGCTTCGGGGCTACTCACAGT
TTTGTCGTTGGGTTGCTGCTGCTGGAGCTGCTTCATCATGATGCTGCGTTTCTTGTCCTTGCACCGCTTG
TTTTGAAACCACACTCGGATGACTCTGGGACTGAGGCCCGTCATCTCCACTAGTTGCTCCTTCATGAGCG
CATCTGGCCGAGGGTTGGCGGCATAGCAGGTCCGCAAGGTGTGCAGCTGCTTCTCGTTGAGCACAGTCCG
CACTCGGGTGGTCTTCTCCGGCTGCTTGTGGACGTGCGGCCGCAGAGCTGGCTGCCTAGCCGAGATGGGT
TCGGCTACGGGGCAAAGGGACTCGGTGAGCATGCAAGGCCACTCCCGCCACCATCAGCCCACTCCATTCC
CTATCTAGCCCTGGCTCAGCACACCTCGCAGAAACAGCAGAGGGTAGGGATGAAGAGGAAGAAGATCTCT
CGCTCCTTAGTCAATAGAAGACAATGCAGAGAGTAATGGGGGAGATAAGAGATGCAACCCCTGTTCCTAC
TCCCCATTCACTACACAATTAGCCGAAAGAAGTCTGTCTCCACCCGCACCAGAGACATTTTTTTTCAACA
GTAAAATCTCTCCCTCCCCCCTTCCCTCATAACCAGAAGAAGGTCACAGATTACACCCCCACCTCCAGGC
TTGCCTTTCCCTTCTGGATTAAAGTCATAGAGGGGTACCTGAAAAT
